>Addgene plasmid #186350 | pDONR-221-P3-P5 | addgene full sequence | sequence record 373415 | Addgene NGS Result
CATGTTCTTTCCTGCGTTATCCCCTGATTCTGTGGATAACCGTATTACCGCCTTTGAGTGAGCTGATACC
GCTCGCCGCAGCCGAACGACCGAGCGCAGCGAGTCAGTGAGCGAGGAAGCGGAAGAGCGCCCAATACGCA
AACCGCCTCTCCCCGCGCGTTGGCCGATTCATTAATGCAGCTGGCACGACAGGTTTCCCGACTGGAAAGC
GGGCAGTGAGCGCAACGCAATTAATACGCGTACCGCTAGCCAGGAAGAGTTTGTAGAAACGCAAAAAGGC
CATCCGTCAGGATGGCCTTCTGCTTAGTTTGATGCCTGGCAGTTTATGGCGGGCGTCCTGCCCGCCACCC
TCCGGGCCGTTGCTTCACAACGTTCAAATCCGCTCCCGGCGGATTTGTCCTACTCAGGAGAGCGTTCACC
GACAAACAACAGATAAAACGAAAGGCCCAGTCTTCCGACTGAGCCTTTCGTTTTATTTGATGCCTGGCAG
TTCCCTACTCTCGCGTTAACGCTAGCATGGATGTTTTCCCAGTCACGACGTTGTAAAACGACGGCCAGTC
TTAAGCTCGGGCCCCTCTAGAAAATAATGATTTTATTTTGACTGATAGTGACCTGTTCGTTGCAACAAAT
TGATGAGCAATGCTTTTTTATAATGCCAACTTTGTATAATAAAGTTGAACGAGAAACGTAAAATGATATA
AATATCAATATATTAAATTAGATTTTGCATAAAAAACAGACTACATAATACTGTAAAACACAACATATCC
AGTCACTATGAATCAACTACTTAGATGGTATTAGTGACCTGTAGTCGACCGACAGCCTTCCAAATGTTCT
TCGGGTGATGCTGCCAACTTAGTCGACCGACAGCCTTCCAAATGTTCTTCTCAAACGGAATCGTCGTATC
CAGCCTACTCGCTATTGTCCTCAATGCCGTATTAAATCATAAAAAGAAATAAGAAAAAGAGGTGCGAGCC
TCTTTTTTGTGTGACAAAATAAAAACATCTACCTATTCATATACGCTAGTGTCATAGTCCTGAAAATCAT
CTGCATCAAGAACAATTTCACAACTCTTATACTTTTCTCTTACAAGTCGTTCGGCTTCATCTGGATTTTC
AGCCTCTATACTTACTAAACGTGATAAAGTTTCTGTAATTTCTACTGTATCGACCTGCAGACTGGCTGTG
TATAAGGGAGCCTGACATTTATATTCCCCAGAACATCAGGTTAATGGCGTTTTTGATGTCATTTTCGCGG
TGGCTGAGATCAGCCACTTCTTCCCCGATAACGGAGACCGGCACACTGGCCATATCGGTGGTCATCATGC
GCCAGCTTTCATCCCCGATATGCACCACCGGGTAAAGTTCACGGGAGACTTTATCTGACAGCAGACGTGC
ACTGGCCAGGGGGATCACCATCCGTCGCCCGGGCGTGTCAATAATATCACTCTGTACATCCACAAACAGA
CGATAACGGCTCTCTCTTTTATAGGTGTAAACCTTAAACTGCATTTCACCAGCCCCTGTTCTCGTCAGCA
AAAGAGCCGTTCATTTCAATAAACCGGGCGACCTCAGCCATCCCTTCCTGATTTTCCGCTTTCCAGCGTT
CGGCACGCAGACGACGGGCTTCATTCTGCATGGTTGTGCTTACCAGACCGGAGATATTGACATCATATAT
GCCTTGAGCAACTGATAGCTGTCGCTGTCAACTGTCACTGTAATACGCTGCTTCATAGCATACCTCTTTT
TGACATACTTCGGGTATACATATCAGTATATATTCTTATACCGCAAAAATCAGCGCGCAAATACGCATAC
TGTTATCTGGCTTTTAGTAAGCCGGATCCACGCGGCGTTTACGCCCCCCCTGCCACTCATCGCAGTACTG
TTGTAATTCATTAAGCATTCTGCCGACATGGAAGCCATCACAAACGGCATGATGAACCTGAATCGCCAGC
GGCATCAGCACCTTGTCGCCTTGCGTATAATATTTGCCCATGGTGAAAACGGGGGCGAAGAAGTTGTCCA
TATTGGCCACGTTTAAATCAAAACTGGTGAAACTCACCCAGGGATTGGCTGAGACGAAAAACATATTCTC
AATAAACCCTTTAGGGAAATAGGCCAGGTTTTCACCGTAACACGCCACATCTTGCGAATATATGTGTAGA
AACTGCCGGAAATCGTCGTGGTATTCACTCCAGAGCGATGAAAACGTTTCAGTTTGCTCATGGAAAACGG
TGTAACAAGGGTGAACACTATCCCATATCACCAGCTCACCGTCTTTCATTGCCATACGGAATTCCGGATG
AGCATTCATCAGGCGGGCAAGAATGTGAATAAAGGCCGGATAAAACTTGTGCTTATTTTTCTTTACGGTC
TTTAAAAAGGCCGTAATATCCAGCTGAACGGTCTGGTTATAGGTACATTGAGCAACTGACTGAAATGCCT
CAAAATGTTCTTTACGATGCCATTGGGATATATCAACGGTGGTATATCCAGTGATTTTTTTCTCCATTTT
AGCTTCCTTAGCTCCTGAAAATCTCGATAACTCAAAAAATACGCCCGGTAGTGATCTTATTTCATTATGG
TGAAAGTTGGAACCTCTTACGTGCCGATCAACGTCTCATTTTCGCCAAAAGTTGGCCCAGGGCTTCCCGG
TATCAACAGGGACACCAGGATTTATTTATTCTGCGAAGTGATCTTCCGTCACAGGTATTTATTCGGCGCA
AAGTGCGTCGGGTGATGCTGCCAACTTAGTCGACTACAGGTCACTAATACCATCTAAGTAGTTGATTCAT
AGTGACTGGATATGTTGTGTTTTACAGTATTATGTAGTCTGTTTTTTATGCAAAATCTAATTTAATATAT
TGATATTTATATCATTTTACGTTTCTCGTTCAACTTTTGTATACAAAGTTGGCATTATAAGAAAGCATTG
CTTATCAATTTGTTGCAACGAACAGGTCACTATCAGTCAAAATAAAATCATTATTTGCCATCCAGCTCTA
GATGATATCCCCTATAGTGAGTCGTATTACATGGTCATAGCTGTTTCCTGGCAGCTCTGGCCCGTGTCTC
AAAATCTCTGATGTTACATTGCACAAGATAAAAATATATCATCATGAACAATAAAACTGTCTGCTTACAT
AAACAGTAATACAAGGGGTGTTATGAGCCATATTCAACGGGAAACGTCGAGGCCGCGATTAAATTCCAAC
ATGGATGCTGATTTATATGGGTATAAATGGGCTCGCGATAATGTCGGGCAATCAGGTGCGACAATCTATC
GCTTGTATGGGAAGCCCGATGCGCCAGAGTTGTTTCTGAAACATGGCAAAGGTAGCGTTGCCAATGATGT
TACAGATGAGATGGTCAGACTAAACTGGCTGACGGAATTTATGCCTCTTCCGACCATCAAGCATTTTATC
CGTACTCCTGATGATGCATGGTTACTCACCACTGCGATCCCCGGAAAAACAGCATTCCAGGTATTAGAAG
AATATCCTGATTCAGGTGAAAATATTGTTGATGCGCTGGCAGTGTTCCTGCGCCGGTTGCATTCGATTCC
TGTTTGTAATTGTCCTTTTAACAGCGATCGCGTATTTCGTCTCGCTCAGGCGCAATCACGAATGAATAAC
GGTTTGGTTGATGCGAGTGATTTTGATGACGAGCGTAATGGCTGGCCTGTTGAACAAGTCTGGAAAGAAA
TGCATAAACTTTTGCCATTCTCACCGGATTCAGTCGTCACTCATGGTGATTTCTCACTTGATAACCTTAT
TTTTGACGAGGGGAAATTAATAGGTTGTATTGATGTTGGACGAGTCGGAATCGCAGACCGATACCAGGAT
CTTGCCATCCTATGGAACTGCCTCGGTGAGTTTTCTCCTTCATTACAGAAACGGCTTTTTCAAAAATATG
GTATTGATAATCCTGATATGAATAAATTGCAGTTTCATTTGATGCTCGATGAGTTTTTCTAATCAGAATT
GGTTAATTGGTTGTAACACTGGCAGAGCATTACGCTGACTTGACGGGACGGCGCAAGCTCATGACCAAAA
TCCCTTAACGTGAGTTACGCGTCGTTCCACTGAGCGTCAGACCCCGTAGAAAAGATCAAAGGATCTTCTT
GAGATCCTTTTTTTCTGCGCGTAATCTGCTGCTTGCAAACAAAAAAACCACCGCTACCAGCGGTGGTTTG
TTTGCCGGATCAAGAGCTACCAACTCTTTTTCCGAAGGTAACTGGCTTCAGCAGAGCGCAGATACCAAAT
ACTGTTCTTCTAGTGTAGCCGTAGTTAGGCCACCACTTCAAGAACTCTGTAGCACCGCCTACATACCTCG
CTCTGCTAATCCTGTTACCAGTGGCTGCTGCCAGTGGCGATAAGTCGTGTCTTACCGGGTTGGACTCAAG
ACGATAGTTACCGGATAAGGCGCAGCGGTCGGGCTGAACGGGGGGTTCGTGCACACAGCCCAGCTTGGAG
CGAACGACCTACACCGAACTGAGATACCTACAGCGTGAGCTATGAGAAAGCGCCACGCTTCCCGAAGGGA
GAAAGGCGGACAGGTATCCGGTAAGCGGCAGGGTCGGAACAGGAGAGCGCACGAGGGAGCTTCCAGGGGG
AAACGCCTGGTATCTTTATAGTCCTGTCGGGTTTCGCCACCTCTGACTTGAGCGTCGATTTTTGTGATGC
TCGTCAGGGGGGCGGAGCCTATGGAAAAACGCCAGCAACGCGGCCTTTTTACGGTTCCTGGCCTTTTGCT
GGCCTTTTGCTCA
Features (pLannotate 1.2.2; 16 found; start..end, strand, type, name):
      1..125     +  rep_origin     RSF ori (fragment): Plasmids containing the RSF 1030 origin of replication can be propagated in E. coli cells that contain additional plasmids with compatible origins.
    127..219     +  CDS            lacI (fragment): lac repressor; lacI; The lac repressor binds to the lac operator to inhibit transcription in E. coli. This inhibition can be relieved by adding lactose or isopropyl-β-D-thiogalactopyranoside (IPTG).
    274..301     -  terminator     rrnB T2 terminator: transcription terminator T2 from the E. coli rrnB gene
    433..476     +  terminator     rrnB T1 terminator: Escherichia coli rrnB; transcription terminator T1 from the E. coli rrnB gene
    523..559     -  CDS            lacZα (fragment): LacZα fragment of β-galactosidase; lacZ fragment
    582..813     +  protein_bind   attP3: mutant version of attP; recombination site for the Gateway® BP reaction BP Clonase™
   1016..1168    -  CDS            dpnD (fragment): DPND_STRPN - Protein predicted: Swiss-Prot protein existence level 4. From Streptococcus pneumoniae serotype 4 (strain ATCC BAA-334 / TIGR4).
   1212..1514    -  CDS            ccdB: CCDB_ECOLI - Also known as G, letB, letD. Experimental evidence at protein level: Swiss-Prot protein existence level 1. Toxic component of a type II toxin-antitoxin (TA) system, functioning in plasmid maintainence. Responsible for the post- segregational killing (PSK) of plasmid-free cells, also referred to as a plasmid addiction system. Half-life of over 2 hours. Cell killing by CcdB is accompanied by filamentation, defects in chromosome and plasmid segregation, defects in cell division, formation of anucleate cells, decreased DNA synthesis and plasmid loss. Interferes with the activity of DN
   1519..1677    -  CDS            ccdA (fragment): CCDA_ECO57 - Also known as H, letA. Experimental evidence at protein level: Swiss-Prot protein existence level 1. Antitoxin component of a type II toxin-antitoxin (TA) system which inhibits the post-segregational killing (PSK) of plasmid-free cells, also referred to as a plasmid addiction system. Binds to and blocks the activity of CcdB; will also remove bound CcdB protein from the CcdB-GyrA complex by forming a CcdA-CcdB complex, a process termed rejuvenation. Functions as a transcriptional corepressor for the ccdAB operon, repression also requires CcdB (By similarity). From Escherichia coli
   1859..2517    -  CDS            CmR: chloramphenicol acetyltransferase; cat; confers resistance to chloramphenicol
   2518..2620    -  promoter       cat promoter: promoter of the E. coli cat gene encoding chloramphenicol acetyltransferase
   2798..2921    -  protein_bind   attR5: mutant version of attR; recombination site for the Gateway® LR reaction LR Clonase™
   2912..2997    -  protein_bind   attL2 (fragment): mutant version of attL; recombination site for the Gateway® LR reaction LR Clonase™
   3021..3039    -  promoter       T7 promoter: promoter for bacteriophage T7 RNA polymerase
   3173..3982    +  CDS            KanR: aminoglycoside phosphotransferase; aph(3')-Ia; confers resistance to kanamycin in bacteria or G418 (Geneticin®) in eukaryotes
   4129..4717    +  rep_origin     ori: high-copy-number ColE1/pMB1/pBR322/pUC origin of replication
