[The description below was written by a language model from this plasmid's Addgene catalogue record and pLannotate feature annotations shown in this document.]
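Description:
pDONR-221-P3-P5 is an empty Gateway donor vector derived from pDONR-221 P1-P2, in which the standard attP1/attP2 recombination sites have been replaced with attP3 and attP5. It is about 4.8 kb and is maintained in E. coli at high copy from a ColE1/pUC-type origin, with a kanamycin resistance gene on the backbone. The depositor notes that the backbone was modified using ApaI/PstI sites at the attP3 end and EcoRI/EcoRV sites at the attP5 end.

Between the two recombination sites lies the usual Gateway counterselection cassette: the ccdB toxin gene with a ccdA fragment, plus a chloramphenicol acetyltransferase gene driven by the cat promoter. Because ccdB is toxic to ordinary E. coli strains, the empty vector is propagated in a ccdB-tolerant strain under both chloramphenicol and kanamycin selection. In a BP reaction, a PCR product or fragment flanked by the matching attB3 and attB5 sites displaces this cassette, producing a kanamycin-selectable entry clone, while unrecombined donor is eliminated by ccdB.

The automated annotation identifies attP3 cleanly. It labels the opposite site as overlapping attR5 and partial attL2 matches, which most likely reflects a composite call on the attP5 site named in the catalogue entry. rrnB T1 and T2 terminators sit upstream of attP3 to insulate the cloning region from read-through transcription, and a T7 promoter sequence lies beyond the attP5 side. Small hits to RSF ori, lacI, lacZα and dpnD are short fragments and probably not functional.

The associated publication describes a multicassette Gateway vector set for high-throughput work in Ciona and vertebrate embryos. This donor would supply one position-specific entry module for that system.
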