Addgene plasmid #186350: pDONR-221-P3-P5
Purpose: (Empty Backbone) Gateway donor vector with AttP3 AttP5 recombination sites
Depositing lab: Patrick Lemaire. Depositing organization: CNRS UMR 5237, Centre de Recherche en Biologie cellulaire de Montpellier. Publication: A multicassette Gateway vector set for high throughput and comparative analyses in ciona and vertebrate embryos. Roure A, Rothbacher U, Robin F, Kalmar E, Ferone G, Lamy C, Missero C, Mueller F, Lemaire P. PLoS One. 2007. 2(9):e916. 10.1371/journal.pone.0000916 PubMed 17878951.
Backbone
  Vector backbone: PDONR-221 P1-P2
  Backbone manufacturer: PMID: 14736459
  Backbone size (bp): 4774
  Vector type: Gateway donor vector
Growth in bacteria
  Bacterial resistance: Chloramphenicol and Kanamycin, 25 & 50 μg/mL
  Growth temperature: 37°C
  Growth strain: ccdB Survival
  Copy number: High Copy
Gene/Insert
  Gene/Insert name: None
Terms and licenses: Academic/Nonprofit Terms; Industry Terms: Not Available to Industry
Depositor comments: Backbone was modified with ApaI (attP3) / EcoRI (attP5) and PstI (attP3) / EcoRV (attP5) sites
How to cite: pDONR-221-P3-P5 was a gift from Patrick Lemaire (Addgene plasmid # 186350 ; http://n2t.net/addgene:186350 ; RRID:Addgene_186350)
